>Addgene plasmid #81498 | pDONR223_KIF2B_p.E161G | addgene full sequence | sequence record 168613 | Addgene NGS Result
CTTTCCTGCGTTATCCCCTGATTCTGTGGATAACCGTATTACCGCCTTTGAGTGAGCTGATACCGCTCGC
CGCAGCCGAACGACCGAGCGCAGCGAGTCAGTGAGCGAGGAAGCGGAAGAGCGCCCAATACGCAAACCGC
CTCTCCCCGCGCGTTGGCCGATTCATTAATGCAGCTGGCACGACAGGTTTCCCGACTGGAAAGCGGGCAG
TGAGCGCAACGCAATTAATACGCGTACCGCTAGCCAGGAAGAGTTTGTAGAAACGCAAAAAGGCCATCCG
TCAGGATGGCCTTCTGCTTAGTTTGATGCCTGGCAGTTTATGGCGGGCGTCCTGCCCGCCACCCTCCGGG
CCGTTGCTTCACAACGTTCAAATCCGCTCCCGGCGGATTTGTCCTACTCAGGAGAGCGTTCACCGACAAA
CAACAGATAAAACGAAAGGCCCAGTCTTCCGACTGAGCCTTTCGTTTTATTTGATGCCTGGCAGTTCCCT
ACTCTCGCGTTAACGCTAGCATGGATGTTTTCCCAGTCACGACGTTGTAAAACGACGGCCAGTCTTAAGC
TCGGGCCCCAAATAATGATTTTATTTTGACTGATAGTGACCTGTTCGTTGCAACAAATTGATGAGCAATG
CTTTTTTATAATGCCAACTTTGTACAAAAAAGTTGGCACCATGGCCAGCCAGTTCTGCCTCCCTGAATCC
CCATGTCTCTCGCCCCTGAAACCCTTGAAGCCACATTTCGGAGACATCCAAGAGGGCATCTACGTGGCGA
TCCAGCGCAGTGACAAGCGGATCCACCTCGCTGTGGTCACGGAGATCAACAGAGAAAACTATTGGGTCAC
GGTAGAGTGGGTGGAGAAAGCAGTCAAAAAAGGCAAGAAGATTGACCTGGAGACCATACTCCTGCTGAAT
CCAGCTCTGGACTCTGCTGAACACCCCATGCCGCCCCCGCCCTTATCCCCCTTGGCTCTGGCGCCCTCTT
CGGCCATCAGGGACCAGCGTACCGCCACGAAATGGGTTGCGATGATCCCCCAGAAAAACCAAACAGCCTC
AGGGGACAGCCTGGATGTGAGGGTCCCCAGCAAACCTTGTCTGATGAAGCAGAAAAAGTCTCCCTGCCTC
TGGGAAATCCAGAAACTGCAGGAGCAGCGGGGAAAGCGCAGGCGGCTGCAGCAGGAGATCCGAGCTAGAC
GCGCCCTCGATGTCAATACCAGAAACCCCAACTACGAAATCATGCACATGATCGAAGAGTATCGCAGGCA
CCTGGACAGCAGCAAGATCTCAGTCCTGGAGCCCCCGCAAGAACATCGCATCTGCGTCTGCGTGAGGAAG
CGGCCTCTCAACCAGCGAGAGACAACCTTGAAGGACCTGGATATCATCACCGTCCCCTCGGACAATGTGG
TTATGGTGCATGAGTCCAAGCAAAAGGTGGACCTCACTCGCTACCTGCAGAACCAGACCTTCTGCTTCGA
CCATGCCTTCGATGACAAAGCCTCCAACGAGTTGGTGTACCAGTTCACCGCCCAGCCACTGGTGGAGTCC
ATCTTCCGCAAGGGCATGGCCACCTGCTTTGCCTATGGGCAGACGGGAAGTGGGAAGACGTACACCATGG
GTGGAGACTTTTCAGGAACGGCCCAAGATTGTTCTAAGGGCATTTATGCTTTGGTGGCACAGGATGTCTT
TCTCCTGCTCAGAAACTCCACATATGAGAAGCTGGACCTCAAAGTCTATGGGACATTTTTTGAGATTTAT
GGGGGCAAGGTGTATGATTTGTTGAACTGGAAGAAGAAGCTGCAAGTCCTTGAGGATGGCAATCAGCAAA
TCCAAGTGGTCGGGCTGCAGGAGAAAGAGGTGTGTTGTGTGGAGGAAGTGCTGAACCTGGTGGAAATAGG
GAATAGCTGTCGGACTTCCAGGCAAACATCTGTCAACGCTCACTCATCCAGGAGCCATGCAGTGTTCCAG
ATCATCCTGAAGTCAGGAGGGATAATGCATGGCAAGTTTTCCCTCGTTGATTTAGCTGGGAATGAAAGAG
GAGCAGATACAACCAAGGCCAGCCGGAAAAGGCAGCTGGAAGGGGCAGAGATTAACAAGAGTCTTCTAGC
CCTCAAAGAATGTATTCTGGCTTTGGGTCAGAACAAGCCTCACACCCCATTCAGAGCCAGCAAACTCACA
CTGGTGCTCCGGGACTCCTTTATAGGCCAGAACTCCTCCACTTGCATGATTGCTACCATCTCTCCGGGGA
TGACCTCTTGTGAAAACACTCTCAACACTTTAAGATATGCAAACAGAGTAAAAAAATTAAATGTAGATGT
AAGGCCCTACCATCGTGGCCACTATCCGATTGGACATGAGGCACCAAGGATGTTAAAAAGTCACATCGGA
AATTCAGAAATGTCCCTTCAGAGGGATGAATTTATTAAAATACCTTATGTACAGAGTGAGGAGCAGAAAG
AGATTGAAGAGGTTGAAACATTACCCACTCTGTTAGGGAAGGATACCACAATTTCAGGGAAGGGATCTAG
CCAATGGTTGGAAAACATCCAGGAGAGAGCTGGTGGAGTACACCATGATATTGATTTTTGCATTGCCCGG
TCTTTGTCCATTTTGGAGCAGAAAATTGATGCTCTGACCGAGATCCAAAAGAAACTGAAATTATTACTAG
CTGACCTCCACGTGAAGAGCAAGGTAGAGTGATTGCCAACTTTCTTGTACAAAGTTGGCATTATAAGAAA
GCATTGCTTATCAATTTGTTGCAACGAACAGGTCACTATCAGTCAAAATAAAATCATTATTTGCCATCCA
GCTGATATCCCCTATAGTGAGTCGTATTACATGGTCATAGCTGTTTCCTGGCAGCTCTGGCCCGTGTCTC
AAAATCTCTGATGTTACATTGCACAAGATAAAAATATATCATCATGCCTCCTCTAGACCAGCCAGGACAG
AAATGCCTCGACTTCGCTGCTACCCAAGGTTGCCGGGTGACGCACACCGTGGAAACGGATGAAGGCACGA
ACCCAGTGGACATAAGCCTGTTCGGTTCGTAAGCTGTAATGCAAGTAGCGTATGCGCTCACGCAACTGGT
CCAGAACCTTGACCGAACGCAGCGGTGGTAACGGCGCAGTGGCGGTTTTCATGGCTTGTTATGACTGTTT
TTTTGGGGTACAGTCTATGCCTCGGGCATCCAAGCAGCAAGCGCGTTACGCCGTGGGTCGATGTTTGATG
TTATGGAGCAGCAACGATGTTACGCAGCAGGGCAGTCGCCCTAAAACAAAGTTAAACATTATGAGGGAAG
CGGTGATCGCCGAAGTATCGACTCAACTATCAGAGGTAGTTGGCGTCATCGAGCGCCATCTCGAACCGAC
GTTGCTGGCCGTACATTTGTACGGCTCCGCAGTGGATGGCGGCCTGAAGCCACACAGTGATATTGATTTG
CTGGTTACGGTGACCGTAAGGCTTGATGAAACAACGCGGCGAGCTTTGATCAACGACCTTTTGGAAACTT
CGGCTTCCCCTGGAGAGAGCGAGATTCTCCGCGCTGTAGAAGTCACCATTGTTGTGCACGACGACATCAT
TCCGTGGCGTTATCCAGCTAAGCGCGAACTGCAATTTGGAGAATGGCAGCGCAATGACATTCTTGCAGGT
ATCTTCGAGCCAGCCACGATCGACATTGATCTGGCTATCTTGCTGACAAAAGCAAGAGAACATAGCGTTG
CCTTGGTAGGTCCAGCGGCGGAGGAACTCTTTGATCCGGTTCCTGAACAGGATCTATTTGAGGCGCTAAA
TGAAACCTTAACGCTATGGAACTCGCCGCCCGACTGGGCTGGCGATGAGCGAAATGTAGTGCTTACGTTG
TCCCGCATTTGGTACAGCGCAGTAACCGGCAAAATCGCGCCGAAGGATGTCGCTGCCGACTGGGCAATGG
AGCGCCTGCCGGCCCAGTATCAGCCCGTCATACTTGAAGCTAGACAGGCTTATCTTGGACAAGAAGAAGA
TCGCTTGGCCTCGCGCGCAGATCAGTTGGAAGAATTTGTCCACTACGTGAAAGGCGAGATCACCAAGGTA
GTCGGCAAATAACCCTCGAGCCACCCATGACCAAAATCCCTTAACGTGAGTTACGCGTCGTTCCACTGAG
CGTCAGACCCCGTAGAAAAGATCAAAGGATCTTCTTGAGATCCTTTTTTTCTGCGCGTAATCTGCTGCTT
GCAAACAAAAAAACCACCGCTACCAGCGGTGGTTTGTTTGCCGGATCAAGAGCTACCAACTCTTTTTCCG
AAGGTAACTGGCTTCAGCAGAGCGCAGATACCAAATACTGTTCTTCTAGTGTAGCCGTAGTTAGGCCACC
ACTTCAAGAACTCTGTAGCACCGCCTACATACCTCGCTCTGCTAATCCTGTTACCAGTGGCTGCTGCCAG
TGGCGATAAGTCGTGTCTTACCGGGTTGGACTCAAGACGATAGTTACCGGATAAGGCGCAGCGGTCGGGC
TGAACGGGGGGTTCGTGCACACAGCCCAGCTTGGAGCGAACGACCTACACCGAACTGAGATACCTACAGC
GTGAGCTATGAGAAAGCGCCACGCTTCCCGAAGGGAGAAAGGCGGACAGGTATCCGGTAAGCGGCAGGGT
CGGAACAGGAGAGCGCACGAGGGAGCTTCCAGGGGGAAACGCCTGGTATCTTTATAGTCCTGTCGGGTTT
CGCCACCTCTGACTTGAGCGTCGATTTTTGTGATGCTCGTCAGGGGGGCGGAGCCTATGGAAAAACGCCA
GCAACGCGGCCTTTTTACGGTTCCTGGCCTTTTGCTGGCCTTTTGCTCACATGTT
Features (pLannotate 1.2.2; 12 found; start..end, strand, type, name):
    121..213     +  CDS            lacI (fragment): lac repressor; lacI; The lac repressor binds to the lac operator to inhibit transcription in E. coli. This inhibition can be relieved by adding lactose or isopropyl-β-D-thiogalactopyranoside (IPTG).
    268..295     -  terminator     rrnB T2 terminator: transcription terminator T2 from the E. coli rrnB gene
    427..470     +  terminator     rrnB T1 terminator: Escherichia coli rrnB; transcription terminator T1 from the E. coli rrnB gene
    517..553     -  CDS            lacZα (fragment): LacZα fragment of β-galactosidase; lacZ fragment
    570..665     +  protein_bind   attL3: mutant version of attL; recombination site for the Gateway® LR reaction LR Clonase™
    671..2689    +  CDS            KIF2B: KIF2B_HUMAN - Experimental evidence at protein level: Swiss-Prot protein existence level 1. Plus end-directed microtubule-dependent motor required for spindle assembly and chromosome movement. Has microtubule depolymerization activity (PubMed:17538014). Plays a role in chromosome congression (PubMed:23891108). From Homo sapiens (Human).
   2697..2792    -  protein_bind   attL3: mutant version of attL; recombination site for the Gateway® LR reaction LR Clonase™
   2811..2829    -  promoter       T7 promoter: promoter for bacteriophage T7 RNA polymerase
   3019..3042    +  promoter       Pc promoter (fragment): intI1 (promoter lies within the coding sequence); class 1 integron promoter
   3218..3274    +  CDS            GmR (fragment): gentamycin acetyltransferase; aacC1; confers resistance to gentamycin
   3281..4072    +  CDS            SmR: aminoglycoside adenylyltransferase (Murphy, 1985); aadA; confers resistance to spectinomycin and streptomycin
   4165..4753    +  rep_origin     ori: high-copy-number ColE1/pMB1/pBR322/pUC origin of replication
