[The description below was written by a language model from this plasmid's Addgene catalogue record and pLannotate feature annotations shown in this document.]
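Description:
pDONR223_KIF2B_p.E161G is a Gateway entry clone built on the Invitrogen pDONR223 backbone and belongs to the Target Accelerator Plasmid Collection, a set of cancer-associated variant alleles assembled for systematic functional testing. It is propagated in E. coli as a high-copy plasmid from a ColE1/pUC-type origin. Selection is with spectinomycin, conferred by the aadA (SmR) aminoglycoside adenylyltransferase gene. The annotation places a fragment of the class 1 integron Pc promoter and a short gentamicin-resistance remnant upstream of aadA. The sequenced record is 4,815 nt long.

The insert is the human KIF2B open reading frame, which encodes a plus-end-directed kinesin with microtubule depolymerising activity involved in spindle assembly and chromosome congression. The plasmid is named for the E161G substitution, but the record also lists two further changes, P417S and R437G, relative to the reference transcript. The ORF is in the "closed" configuration, meaning a stop codon immediately follows the coding sequence, so C-terminal fusions from a destination vector would not be translated.

The insert is flanked by attL recombination sites in opposite orientations. The automated annotation labels both as attL3, but it does not establish which attL variants they actually are. These sites allow LR Clonase-mediated transfer of the ORF into attR-containing destination vectors. The record lists no promoter for the insert, so this plasmid is a shuttle and archive clone rather than an expression construct. The rrnB T1 and T2 terminators upstream insulate the cassette from read-through transcription, and a T7 promoter lies downstream, facing back towards the insert. Small lacI and lacZα fragments are backbone remnants.
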