Addgene plasmid #81498: pDONR223_KIF2B_p.E161G
Purpose: Gateway Donor vector containing KIF2B , part of the Target Accelerator Plasmid Collection.
Depositing lab: Jesse Boehm & William Hahn & David Root. Depositing organization: Broad Institute. Publication: Systematic Functional Interrogation of Rare Cancer Variants Identifies Oncogenic Alleles. Kim E, Ilic N, Shrestha Y, Zou L, Kamburov A, Zhu C, Yang X, Lubonja R, Tran N, Nguyen C, Lawrence MS, Piccioni F, Bagul M, Doench JG, Chouinard CR, Wu X, Hogstrom L, Natoli T, Tamayo P, Horn H, Corsello SM, Lage K, Root DE, Subramanian A, Golub TR, Getz G, Boehm JS, Hahn WC. Cancer Discov. 2016 Jul;6(7):714-26. doi: 10.1158/2159-8290.CD-16-0160. Epub 2016 May 4. PubMed 27147599.
Backbone
  Vector backbone: pDONR223
  Backbone manufacturer: Invitrogen
  Backbone size w/o insert (bp): 2790
  Vector type: Gateway Entry vector
Growth in bacteria
  Bacterial resistance: Spectinomycin, 50 μg/mL
  Growth temperature: 37°C
  Growth strain: DH5alpha
  Copy number: High Copy
Gene/Insert
  Gene/Insert name: KIF2B (alt name: NM_032559.4)
  Species: H. sapiens (human)
  Mutation: E161G; P417S; R437G
  Entrez Gene: KIF2B
  Promoter: None
  Cloning method: Gateway Cloning
  Sequencing primers: 5′ M13pUC-fwd; 3′ M13-Rev
Terms and licenses: Academic/Nonprofit Terms; Industry Terms: Not Available to Industry
Depositor comments: Closed state: stop codon immediately follows insert
How to cite: pDONR223_KIF2B_p.E161G was a gift from Jesse Boehm & William Hahn & David Root (Addgene plasmid # 81498 ; http://n2t.net/addgene:81498 ; RRID:Addgene_81498)
