>Addgene plasmid #81498 | pDONR223_KIF2B_p.E161G | depositor partial sequence | sequence record 154817 | Insert sequence
ATGGCCAGCCAGTTCTGCCTCCCTGAATCCCCATGTCTCTCGCCCCTGAAACCCTTGAAGCCACATTTCG
GAGACATCCAAGAGGGCATCTACGTGGCGATCCAGCGCAGTGACAAGCGGATCCACCTCGCTGTGGTCAC
GGAGATCAACAGAGAAAACTATTGGGTCACGGTAGAGTGGGTGGAGAAAGCAGTCAAAAAAGGCAAGAAG
ATTGACCTGGAGACCATACTCCTGCTGAATCCAGCTCTGGACTCTGCTGAACACCCCATGCCGCCCCCGC
CCTTATCCCCCTTGGCTCTGGCGCCCTCTTCGGCCATCAGGGACCAGCGTACCGCCACGAAATGGGTTGC
GATGATCCCCCAGAAAAACCAAACAGCCTCAGGGGACAGCCTGGATGTGAGGGTCCCCAGCAAACCTTGT
CTGATGAAGCAGAAAAAGTCTCCCTGCCTCTGGGAAATCCAGAAACTGCAGGAGCAGCGGGGAAAGCGCA
GGCGGCTGCAGCAGGAGATCCGAGCTAGACGCGCCCTCGATGTCAATACCAGAAACCCCAACTACGAAAT
CATGCACATGATCGAAGAGTATCGCAGGCACCTGGACAGCAGCAAGATCTCAGTCCTGGAGCCCCCGCAA
GAACATCGCATCTGCGTCTGCGTGAGGAAGCGGCCTCTCAACCAGCGAGAGACAACCTTGAAGGACCTGG
ATATCATCACCGTCCCCTCGGACAATGTGGTTATGGTGCATGAGTCCAAGCAAAAGGTGGACCTCACTCG
CTACCTGCAGAACCAGACCTTCTGCTTCGACCATGCCTTCGATGACAAAGCCTCCAACGAGTTGGTGTAC
CAGTTCACCGCCCAGCCACTGGTGGAGTCCATCTTCCGCAAGGGCATGGCCACCTGCTTTGCCTATGGGC
AGACGGGAAGTGGGAAGACGTACACCATGGGTGGAGACTTTTCAGGAACGGCCCAAGATTGTTCTAAGGG
CATTTATGCTTTGGTGGCACAGGATGTCTTTCTCCTGCTCAGAAACTCCACATATGAGAAGCTGGACCTC
AAAGTCTATGGGACATTTTTTGAGATTTATGGGGGCAAGGTGTATGATTTGTTGAACTGGAAGAAGAAGC
TGCAAGTCCTTGAGGATGGCAATCAGCAAATCCAAGTGGTCGGGCTGCAGGAGAAAGAGGTGTGTTGTGT
GGAGGAAGTGCTGAACCTGGTGGAAATAGGGAATAGCTGTCGGACTTCCAGGCAAACATCTGTCAACGCT
CACTCATCCAGGAGCCATGCAGTGTTCCAGATCATCCTGAAGTCAGGAGGGATAATGCATGGCAAGTTTT
CCCTCGTTGATTTAGCTGGGAATGAAAGAGGAGCAGATACAACCAAGGCCAGCCGGAAAAGGCAGCTGGA
AGGGGCAGAGATTAACAAGAGTCTTCTAGCCCTCAAAGAATGTATTCTGGCTTTGGGTCAGAACAAGCCT
CACACCCCATTCAGAGCCAGCAAACTCACACTGGTGCTCCGGGACTCCTTTATAGGCCAGAACTCCTCCA
CTTGCATGATTGCTACCATCTCTCCGGGGATGACCTCTTGTGAAAACACTCTCAACACTTTAAGATATGC
AAACAGAGTAAAAAAATTAAATGTAGATGTAAGGCCCTACCATCGTGGCCACTATCCGATTGGACATGAG
GCACCAAGGATGTTAAAAAGTCACATCGGAAATTCAGAAATGTCCCTTCAGAGGGATGAATTTATTAAAA
TACCTTATGTACAGAGTGAGGAGCAGAAAGAGATTGAAGAGGTTGAAACATTACCCACTCTGTTAGGGAA
GGATACCACAATTTCAGGGAAGGGATCTAGCCAATGGTTGGAAAACATCCAGGAGAGAGCTGGTGGAGTA
CACCATGATATTGATTTTTGCATTGCCCGGTCTTTGTCCATTTTGGAGCAGAAAATTGATGCTCTGACCG
AGATCCAAAAGAAACTGAAATTATTACTAGCTGACCTCCACGTGAAGAGCAAGGTAGAG
