>Addgene plasmid #81498 | pDONR223_KIF2B_p.E161G | addgene partial sequence | sequence record 156501 | M13-F20 5'-TGTAAAACGACGGCCAGT-3'
TTCGTTGCAACAAATTGATGAGCAATGCTTTTTTATAATGCCAACTTTGTACAAAAAAGTTGGCACCATG
GCCAGCCAGTTCTGCCTCCCTGAATCCCCATGTCTCTCGCCCCTGAAACCCTTGAAGCCACATTTCGGAG
ACATCCAAGAGGGCATCTACGTGGCGATCCAGCGCAGTGACAAGCGGATCCACCTCGCTGTGGTCACGGA
GATCAACAGAGAAAACTATTGGGTCACGGTAGAGTGGGTGGAGAAAGCAGTCAAAAAAGGCAAGAAGATT
GACCTGGAGACCATACTCCTGCTGAATCCAGCTCTGGACTCTGCTGAACACCCCATGCCGCCCCCGCCCT
TATCCCCCTTGGCTCTGGCGCCCTCTTCGGCCATCAGGGACCAGCGTACCGCCACGAAATGGGTTGCGAT
GATCCCCCAGAAAAACCAAACAGCCTCAGGGGACAGCCTGGATGTGAGGGTCCCCAGCAAACCTTGTCTG
ATGAAGCAGAAAAAGTCTCCCTGCCTCTGGGAAATCCAGAAACTGCAGGAGCAGCGGGGAAAGCGCAGGC
GGCTGCAGCAGGAGATCCGAGCTAGACGCGCCCTCGATGTCAATACCAGAAACCCCAACTACGAAATCAT
GCACATGATCGAAGAGTATCGCAGGCACCTGGACAGCAGCAAGATCTCAGTCCTGGAGCCCCCGCAAGAA
CATCGCATCTGCGTCTGCGTGAGGAAGCGGCCTCTCAACCAGCGAGAGACAACCTTGAAGGACCTGGATA
TCATCACCGTCCCCTCGGACAATGTGGTTATGGTGCATGAGTCCAAGCAAAAGGTGGACCTCACTCGCTA
CCTGCAGAACCAGACCTTCTGCTTCGACCATGCCTTCGATGACAAAGCCTCCAACGAGTTGGTGTACCAG
TTCACCGCCCAGCCACTGGTGGAGTCCATCTTCCGCAAGGGCATGGCCACCTGCTTTGCCTATGGGCAGA
CGGGAAGTGGGAAGACGTACACCATGGGTGGAGACTTTTCA
